>Addgene plasmid #138865 | pPD551 ZF92x6-Compact_EYFP | addgene full sequence | sequence record 322587 | Addgene NGS Result
GTGCCACCTGACGTCGACGGATCGGGAGATCTGCGAGGATGTAGCCACGCGAGATGTAGCCTGAGCTGAT
GTAGCCGACTAAGATGTAGCCACGCGAGATGTAGCCTGAGCTGATGTAGCCAACGCTCTCTAGAGGGTAT
ATAATGGGGGCCACTAGTCTACTACCAGAGCTCATCGCTAGCGCCACCATGGTGAGCAAGGGCGAGGAGC
TGTTCACCGGGGTGGTGCCCATCCTGGTCGAGCTGGACGGCGACGTAAACGGCCACAAGTTCAGCGTGTC
CGGCGAGGGCGAGGGCGATGCCACCTACGGCAAGCTGACCCTGAAGTTCATCTGCACCACCGGCAAGCTG
CCCGTGCCCTGGCCCACCCTCGTGACCACCTTCGGCTACGGCCTGCAGTGCTTCGCCCGCTACCCCGACC
ACATGAAGCAGCACGACTTCTTCAAGTCCGCCATGCCCGAAGGCTACGTCCAGGAGCGCACCATCTTCTT
CAAGGACGACGGCAACTACAAGACCCGCGCCGAGGTGAAGTTCGAGGGCGACACCCTGGTGAACCGCATC
GAGCTGAAGGGCATCGACTTCAAGGAGGACGGCAACATCCTGGGGCACAAGCTGGAGTACAACTACAACA
GCCACAACGTCTATATCATGGCCGACAAGCAGAAGAACGGCATCAAGGTGAACTTCAAGATCCGCCACAA
CATCGAGGACGGCAGCGTGCAGCTCGCCGACCACTACCAGCAGAACACCCCCATCGGCGACGGCCCCGTG
CTGCTGCCCGACAACCACTACCTGAGCTACCAGTCCGCCCTGAGCAAAGACCCCAACGAGAAGCGCGATC
ACATGGTCCTGCTGGAGTTCGTGACCGCCGCCGGGATCACTCTCGGCATGGACGAGCTGTACAAGTAGGC
GGCCGCTCGAGTCTAGAGGGCCCGTTTAAACCCGCTGATCAGCCTCGACTGTGCCTTCTAGTTGCCAGCC
ATCTGTTGTTTGCCCCTCCCCCGTGCCTTCCTTGACCCTGGAAGGTGCCACTCCCACTGTCCTTTCCTAA
TAAAATGAGGAAATTGCATCGCATTGTCTGAGTAGGTGTCATTCTATTCTGGGGGGTGGGGTGGGGCAGG
ACAGCAAGGGGGAGGATTGGGAAGTCAATAGCAGGCATGCTGGGGATGCGGTGGGCTCTATGGCTTCTGA
GGCGGAAAGAACCAGCTGGGGCTCTAGGGGGTATCCCC
[124 nt withheld, positions 1229-1352]
C
[91 nt withheld, positions 1354-1444]
A
[49 nt withheld, positions 1446-1494]
CCTTTGACGTTGGAGTCCACGTTCTTT
[37 nt withheld, positions 1522-1558]
ACCCTATCTCGGTCTATTCTTTTGATTTATAAGGGATTTTGCCGATTTCGGCCTATTGGTTAAAAAATGA
GCTGATTTAACAAAAATTTAACGCGAATTAATTCTGTGGAATGTGTGTCAGTTAGGCTCAATTAGTCAGC
AACCATAGTCCCGCCCCTAACTCCGCCCATCCCGCCCCTAACTCCGCCCAGTTCCGCCCATTCTCCGCCC
CATGGCTGACTAATTTTTTTTATTTATGCAGAGGCCGAGGCCGCCTCTGCCTCTGAGCTATTCCAGAAGT
AGTGAGGAGGCTTTTTTGGAGGCCTAGGCTTTTGCAAAAAGCTCCCGGGAGCTTGTATATCCATTTTCGG
AGGTTGGGCTTCGGAATCGTTTTCCGGGACGCCGGCTGGATGATCCTCCAGCGCGGGGATCTCATGCTGG
AGTTCTTCGCCCACCCCAACTTGTTTATTGCAGCTTATAATGGTTACAAATAAAGCAATAGCATCACAAA
TTTCACAAATAAAGCATTTTTTTCACTGCATTCTAGTTGTGGTTTGTCCAAACTCATCAATGTATCTTAT
CATGTCTGTATACCGTCGACCTCTAGCTAGAGCTTGGCGTAATCATGGTCATAGCTGTTTCCTGTGTGAA
ATTGTTATCCGCTCACAATTCCACACAACATACGAGCCGGAAGCATAAAGTGTAAAGCCTGGGGTGCCTA
ATGAGTGAGCTAACTCACATTAATTGCGTTGCGCTCACTGCCCGCTTTCCAGTCGGGAAACCTGTCGTGC
CAGCTGCATTAATGAATCGGCCAACGCGCGGGGAGAGGCGGTTTGCGTATTGGGCGCTCTTCCGCTTCCT
CGCTCACTGACTCGCTGCGCTCGGTCGTTCGGCTGCGGCGAGCGGTATCAGCTCACTCAAAGGCGGTAAT
ACGGTTATCCACAGAATCAGGGGATAACGCAGGAAAGAACATGTGAGCAAAAGGCCAGCAAAAGGCCAGG
AACCGTAAAAAGGCCGCGTTGCTGGCGTTTTTCCATAGGCTCCGCCCCCCTGACGAGCATCACAAAAATC
GACGCTCAAGTCAGAGGTGGCGAAACCCGACAGGACTATAAAGATACCAGGCGTTTCCCCCTGGAAGCTC
CCTCGTGCGCTCTCCTGTTCCGACCCTGCCGCTTACCGGATACCTGTCCGCCTTTCTCCCTTCGGGAAGC
GTGGCGCTTTCTCATAGCTCACGCTGTAGGTATCTCAGTTCGGTGTAGGTCGTTCGCTCCAAGCTGGGCT
GTGTGCACGAACCCCCCGTTCAGCCCGACCGCTGCGCCTTATCCGGTAACTATCGTCTTGAGTCCAACCC
GGTAAGACACGACTTATCGCCACTGGCAGCAGCCACTGGTAACAGGATTAGCAGAGCGAGGTATGTAGGC
GGTGCTACAGAGTTCTTGAAGTGGTGGCCTAACTACGGCTACACTAGAAGAACAGTATTTGGTATCTGCG
CTCTGCTGAAGCCAGTTACCTTCGGAAAAAGAGTTGGTAGCTCTTGATCCGGCAAACAAACCACCGCTGG
TAGCGGTGGTTTTTTTGTTTGCAAGCAGCAGATTACGCGCAGAAAAAAAGGATCTCAAGAAGATCCTTTG
ATCTTTTCTACGGGGTCTGACGCTCAGTGGAACGAAAACTCACGTTAAGGGATTTTGGTCATGAGATTAT
CAAAAAGGATCTTCACCTAGATCCTTTTAAATTAAAAATGAAGTTTTAAATCAATCTAAAGTATATATGA
GTAAACTTGGTCTGACAGTTACCAATGCTTAATCAGTGAGGCACCTATCTCAGCGATCTGTCTATTTCGT
TCATCCATAGTTGCCTGACTCCCCGTCGTGTAGATAACTACGATACGGGAGGGCTTACCATCTGGCCCCA
GTGCTGCAATGATACCGCGAGATCCACGCTCACCGGCTCCAGATTTATCAGCAATAAACCAGCCAGCCGG
AAGGGCCGAGCGCAGAAGTGGTCCTGCAACTTTATCCGCCTCCATCCAGTCTATTAATTGTTGCCGGGAA
GCTAGAGTAAGTAGTTCGCCAGTTAATAGTTTGCGCAACGTTGTTGCCATTGCTACAGGCATCGTGGTGT
CACGCTCGTCGTTTGGTATGGCTTCATTCAGCTCCGGTTCCCAACGATCAAGGCGAGTTACATGATCCCC
CATGTTGTGCAAAAAAGCGGTTAGCTCCTTCGGTCCTCCGATCGTTGTCAGAAGTAAGTTGGCCGCAGTG
TTATCACTCATGGTTATGGCAGCACTGCATAATTCTCTTACTGTCATGCCATCCGTAAGATGCTTTTCTG
TGACTGGTGAGTACTCAACCAAGTCATTCTGAGAATAGTGTATGCGGCGACCGAGTTGCTCTTGCCCGGC
GTCAATACGGGATAATACCGCGCCACATAGCAGAACTTTAAAAGTGCTCATCATTGGAAAACGTTCTTCG
GGGCGAAAACTCTCAAGGATCTTACCGCTGTTGAGATCCAGTTCGATGTAACCCACTCGTGCACCCAACT
GATCTTCAGCATCTTTTACTTTCACCAGCGTTTCTGGGTGAGCAAAAACAGGAAGGCAAAATGCCGCAAA
AAAGGGAATAAGGGCGACACGGAAATGTTGAATACTCATACTCTTCCTTTTTCAATATTATTGAAGCATT
TATCAGGGTTATTGTCTCATGAGCGGATACATATTTGAATGTATTTAGAAAAATAAACAAATAGGGGTTC
CGCGCACATTTCCCCGAAAA
Features (pLannotate 1.2.2; 16 found; start..end, strand, type, name):
    131..147     +  promoter       minP (fragment): minimal TATA-box promoter with low basal activity
    189..905     +  CDS            EYFP: EYFP is a basic (constitutively fluorescent) green/yellow fluorescent protein published in 1996, derived from Aequorea victoria. It is reported to be a very rapidly-maturing weak dimer with high acid sensitivity.
    959..1070    +  polyA_signal   bGH poly(A) signal: bovine growth hormone polyadenylation signal
   1187..1208    +  promoter       SV40 promoter (fragment): SV40 enhancer and early promoter
   1229..1657    +  rep_origin     f1 ori (sequence partly withheld): f1 bacteriophage origin of replication; arrow indicates direction of (+) strand synthesis
   1662..1684    +  promoter       SV40 promoter (fragment): SV40 enhancer and early promoter
   1685..1876    +  promoter       SV40 promoter: SV40 early promoter
   1903..2001    +  CDS            ble (fragment): BLE_KLEPN - Experimental evidence at protein level: Swiss-Prot protein existence level 1. Binding protein with a strong affinity to the bleomycin family of antibiotics. Binds to CL990; an antimitotic-antibiotic compound. From Klebsiella pneumoniae.
   1996..2117    +  polyA_signal   SV40 poly(A) signal: SV40 polyadenylation signal
   2190..2206    -  protein_bind   lac operator: The lac repressor binds to the lac operator to inhibit transcription in E. coli. This inhibition can be relieved by adding lactose or isopropyl-β-D-thiogalactopyranoside (IPTG). lac repressor encoded by lacI
   2214..2244    -  promoter       lac promoter: promoter for the E. coli lac operon
   2259..2280    -  protein_bind   CAP binding site: CAP binding activates transcription in the presence of cAMP. E. coli catabolite activator protein
   2293..2385    -  CDS            lacI (fragment): lac repressor; lacI; The lac repressor binds to the lac operator to inhibit transcription in E. coli. This inhibition can be relieved by adding lactose or isopropyl-β-D-thiogalactopyranoside (IPTG).
   2568..3156    -  rep_origin     ori: high-copy-number ColE1/pMB1/pBR322/pUC origin of replication
   3327..4187    -  CDS            AmpR: β-lactamase; bla; confers resistance to ampicillin, carbenicillin, and related antibiotics
   4188..4292    -  promoter       AmpR promoter: bla
