[The description below was written by a language model from this plasmid's Addgene catalogue record and pLannotate feature annotations shown in this document.]
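Description:
pPD551 ZF92x6-Compact_EYFP is a 4.3 kb mammalian expression reporter plasmid built on the pPD540 Reporter Template v3 backbone and belonging to the COMET toolkit for composing synthetic genetic programs in mammalian cells. It is propagated in E. coli as a high-copy plasmid through a ColE1/pUC-type origin and selected with ampicillin via the β-lactamase gene and its native promoter. An f1 phage origin is also present.

The payload is a synthetic inducible promoter, ZF92x6-Compact, cloned between retained BglII and NheI sites upstream of the reporter. The binding-site array itself is not annotated in the feature table, but the name suggests six closely spaced sites for the zinc-finger domain ZF92. These would sit just ahead of the annotated minimal TATA-box promoter fragment, which has low basal activity by itself. This promoter drives EYFP, a yellow fluorescent protein derived from Aequorea victoria, and the transcript is terminated by the bovine growth hormone polyadenylation signal. Fluorescence should therefore depend on a cognate ZF92-based transcription factor supplied in trans, for example from a co-transfected plasmid, giving a quantitative readout of activator or inhibitor function at this promoter.

Downstream of the reporter, the table shows an SV40 early promoter followed only by a short fragment of a bleomycin-resistance (ble) coding sequence and the SV40 polyadenylation signal. This points to a truncated remnant of a mammalian selection cassette, and no functional mammalian marker is recorded. The lac promoter, operator, CAP site and lacI fragment are likewise backbone remnants. The construct appears suited to transient transfection assays characterising ZF92-responsive transcriptional regulation.
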