Addgene plasmid #138865: pPD551 ZF92x6-Compact_EYFP
Purpose: EYFP reporter vector for the ZF92x6-Compact promoter
Depositing lab: Joshua Leonard. Publication: The COMET toolkit for composing customizable genetic programs in mammalian cells. Donahue PS, Draut JW, Muldoon JJ, Edelstein HI, Bagheri N, Leonard JN. Nat Commun. 2020 Feb 7;11(1):779. doi: 10.1038/s41467-019-14147-5. PubMed 32034124.
Backbone
  Vector backbone: pPD540 Reporter Template v3
  Vector type: Mammalian Expression, Synthetic Biology
Growth in bacteria
  Bacterial resistance: Ampicillin, 100 μg/mL
  Growth temperature: 37°C
  Growth strain: DH5alpha
  Copy number: High Copy
Gene/Insert
  Gene/Insert name: ZF92x6-Compact
  Species: Synthetic
  Promoter: ZF92x6-Compact
  Cloning method: Restriction Enzyme; 5′ cloning site BglII (not destroyed); 3′ cloning site NheI (not destroyed)
  Sequencing primers: 5′ CGACACGGAAATGTTGAATAC; 3′ TAGAAGGCACAGTCGAGG
Terms and licenses: Academic/Nonprofit Terms; Industry Terms: Not Available to Industry
Depositor comments: Leonard Lab plasmid reference number: L1283
How to cite: pPD551 ZF92x6-Compact_EYFP was a gift from Joshua Leonard (Addgene plasmid # 138865 ; http://n2t.net/addgene:138865 ; RRID:Addgene_138865)
