>Addgene plasmid #138865 | pPD551 ZF92x6-Compact_EYFP | depositor partial sequence | sequence record 268397 | ZF92x6-Compact promoter
AGATCTGCGAGGATGTAGCCACGCGAGATGTAGCCTGAGCTGATGTAGCCGACTAAGATGTAGCCACGCG
AGATGTAGCCTGAGCTGATGTAGCCAACGCTCTCTAGAGGGTATATAATGGGGGCCACTAGTCTACTACC
AGAGCTCATCGCTAGC
